>Addgene plasmid #77108 | CKS1B gRNA (BRDN0001149460) | addgene full sequence | sequence record 187132 | Addgene Assembled Sequence
CCCGGGTGCAAAGATGGATAAAGTTTTAAACAGAGAGGAATCTTTGCAGCTAATGGACCTTCTAGGTCTT
GAAAGGAGTGGGAATTGGCTCCGGTGCCCGTCAGTGGGCAGAGCGCACATCGCCCACAGTCCCCGAGAAG
TTGGGGGGAGGGGTCGGCAATTGATCCGGTGCCTAGAGAAGGTGGCGCGGGGTAAACTGGGAAAGTGATG
TCGTGTACTGGCTCCGCCTTTTTCCCGAGGGTGGGGGAGAACCGTATATAAGTGCAGTAGTCGCCGTGAA
CGTTCTTTTTCGCAACGGGTTTGCCGCCAGAACACAGGTAAGTGCCGTGTGTGGTTCCCGCGGGCCTGGC
CTCTTTACGGGTTATGGCCCTTGCGTGCCTTGAATTACTTCCACCTGGCTGCAGTACGTGATTCTTGATC
CCGAGCTTCGGGTTGGAAGTGGGTGGGAGAGTTCGAGGCCTTGCGCTTAAGGAGCCCCTTCGCCTCGTGC
TTGAGTTGAGGCCTGGCCTGGGCGCTGGGGCCGCCGCGTGCGAATCTGGTGGCACCTTCGCGCCTGTCTC
GCTGCTTTCGATAAGTCTCTAGCCATTTAAAATTTTTGATGACCTGCTGCGACGCTTTTTTTCTGGCAAG
ATAGTCTTGTAAATGCGGGCCAAGATCTGCACACTGGTATTTCGGTTTTTGGGGCCGCGGGCGGCGACGG
GGCCCGTGCGTCCCAGCGCACATGTTCGGCGAGGCGGGGCCTGCGAGCGCGGCCACCGAGAATCGGACGG
GGGTAGTCTCAAGCTGGCCGGCCTGCTCTGGTGCCTGGCCTCGCGCCGCCGTGTATCGCCCCGCCCTGGG
CGGCAAGGCTGGCCCGGTCGGCACCAGTTGCGTGAGCGGAAAGATGGCCGCTTCCCGGCCCTGCTGCAGG
GAGCTCAAAATGGAGGACGCGGCGCTCGGGAGAGCGGGCGGGTGAGTCACCCACACAAAGGAAAAGGGCC
TTTCCGTCCTCAGCCGTCGCTTCATGTGACTCCACGGAGTACCGGGCGCCGTCCAGGCACCTCGATTAGT
TCTCGAGCTTTTGGAGTACGTCGTCTTTAGGTTGGGGGGAGGGGTTTTATGCGATGGAGTTTCCCCACAC
TGAGTGGGTGGAGACTGAAGTTAGGCCAGCTTGGCACTTGATGTAATTCTCCTTGGAATTTGCCCTTTTT
GAGTTTGGATCTTGGTTCATTCTCAAGCCTCAGACAGTGGTTCAAAGTTTTTTTCTTCCATTTCAGGTGT
CGTGACGTACGGCCACCATGACCGAGTACAAGCCCACGGTGCGCCTCGCCACCCGCGACGACGTCCCCAG
GGCCGTACGCACCCTCGCCGCCGCGTTCGCCGACTACCCCGCCACGCGCCACACCGTCGATCCGGACCGC
CACATCGAGCGGGTCACCGAGCTGCAAGAACTCTTCCTCACGCGCGTCGGGCTCGACATCGGCAAGGTGT
GGGTCGCGGACGACGGCGCCGCCGTGGCGGTCTGGACCACGCCGGAGAGCGTCGAAGCGGGGGCGGTGTT
CGCCGAGATCGGCCCGCGCATGGCCGAGTTGAGCGGTTCCCGGCTGGCCGCGCAGCAACAGATGGAAGGC
CTCCTGGCGCCGCACCGGCCCAAGGAGCCCGCGTGGTTCCTGGCCACCGTCGGAGTCTCGCCCGACCACC
AGGGCAAGGGTCTGGGCAGCGCCGTCGTGCTCCCCGGAGTGGAGGCGGCCGAGCGCGCCGGGGTGCCCGC
CTTCCTGGAGACCTCCGCGCCCCGCAACCTCCCCTTCTACGAGCGGCTCGGCTTCACCGTCACCGCCGAC
GTCGAGGTGCCCGAAGGACCGCGCACCTGGTGCATGACCCGCAAGCCCGGTGCCTGAACGCGTTAAGTCG
ACAATCAACCTCTGGATTACAAAATTTGTGAAAGATTGACTGGTATTCTTAACTATGTTGCTCCTTTTAC
GCTATGTGGATACGCTGCTTTAATGCCTTTGTATCATGCTATTGCTTCCCGTATGGCTTTCATTTTCTCC
TCCTTGTATAAATCCTGGTTGCTGTCTCTTTATGAGGAGTTGTGGCCCGTTGTCAGGCAACGTGGCGTGG
TGTGCACTGTGTTTGCTGACGCAACCCCCACTGGTTGGGGCATTGCCACCACCTGTCAGCTCCTTTCCGG
GACTTTCGCTTTCCCCCTCCCTATTGCCACGGCGGAACTCATCGCCGCCTGCCTTGCCCGCTGCTGGACA
GGGGCTCGGCTGTTGGGCACTGACAATTCCGTGGTGTTGTCGGGGAAATCATCGTCCTTTCCTTGGCTGC
TCGCCTGTGTTGCCACCTGGATTCTGCGCGGGACGTCCTTCTGCTACGTCCCTTCGGCCCTCAATCCAGC
GGACCTTCCTTCCCGCGGCCTGCTGCCGGCTCTGCGGCCTCTTCCGCGTCTTCGCCTTCGCCCTCAGACG
AGTCGGATCTCCCTTTGGGCCGCCTCCCCGCGTCGACTTTAAGACCAATGACTTACAAGGCAGCTGTAGA
TCTTAGCCACTTTTTAAAAGAAAAGGGGGGACTGGAAGGGCTAATTCACTCCCAACGAAGACAAGATCTG
CTTTTTGCTTGTACTGGGTCTCTCTGGTTAGACCAGATCTGAGCCTGGGAGCTCTCTGGCTAACTAGGGA
ACCCACTGCTTAAGCCTCAATAAAGCTTGCCTTGAGTGCTTCAAGTAGTGTGTGCCCGTCTGTTGTGTGA
CTCTGGTAACTAGAGATCCCTCAGACCCTTTTAGTCAGTGTGGAAAATCTCTAGCAGTACGTATAGTAGT
TCATGTCATCTTATTATTCAGTATTTATAACTTGCAAAGAAATGAATATCAGAGAGTGAGAGGAACTTGT
TTATTGCAGCTTATAATGGTTACAAATAAAGCAATAGCATCACAAATTTCACAAATAAAGCATTTTTTTC
ACTGCATTCTAGTTGTGGTTTGTCCAAACTCATCAATGTATCTTATCATGTCTGGCTCTAGCTATCCCGC
CCCTAACTCCGCCCATCCCGCCCCTAACTCCGCCCAGTTCCGCCCATTCTCCGCCCCATGGCTGACTAAT
TTTTTTTATTTATGCAGAGGCCGAGGCCGCCTCGGCCTCTGAGCTATTCCAGAAGTAGTGAGGAGGCTTT
TTTGGAGGCCTAGGGACGTACCCAATTCGCCCTATAGTGAGTCGTATTACGCGCGCTCACTGGCCGTCGT
TTTACAACGTCGTGACTGGGAAAACCCTGGCGTTACCCAACTTAATCGCCTTGCAGCACATCCCCCTTTC
GCCAGCTGGCGTAATAGCGAAGAGGCCCGCACCGATCGCCCTTCCCAACAGTTGCGCAGCCTGAATGGCG
AATGGG
[124 nt withheld, positions 3367-3490]
C
[91 nt withheld, positions 3492-3582]
A
[49 nt withheld, positions 3584-3632]
CCTTTGACGTTGGAGTCCACGTTCTTT
[37 nt withheld, positions 3660-3696]
ACCCTATCTCGGTCTATTCTTTTGATTTATAAGGGATTTTGCCGATTTCGGCCTATTGGTTAAAAAATGA
GCTGATTTAACAAAAATTTAACGCGAATTTTAACAAAATATTAACGCTTACAATTTAGGTGGCACTTTTC
GGGGAAATGTGCGCGGAACCCCTATTTGTTTATTTTTCTAAATACATTCAAATATGTATCCGCTCATGAG
ACAATAACCCTGATAAATGCTTCAATAATATTGAAAAAGGAAGAGTATGAGTATTCAACATTTCCGTGTC
GCCCTTATTCCCTTTTTTGCGGCATTTTGCCTTCCTGTTTTTGCTCACCCAGAAACGCTGGTGAAAGTAA
AAGATGCTGAAGATCAGTTGGGTGCACGAGTGGGTTACATCGAACTGGATCTCAACAGCGGTAAGATCCT
TGAGAGTTTTCGCCCCGAAGAACGTTTTCCAATGATGAGCACTTTTAAAGTTCTGCTATGTGGCGCGGTA
TTATCCCGTATTGACGCCGGGCAAGAGCAACTCGGTCGCCGCATACACTATTCTCAGAATGACTTGGTTG
AGTACTCACCAGTCACAGAAAAGCATCTTACGGATGGCATGACAGTAAGAGAATTATGCAGTGCTGCCAT
AACCATGAGTGATAACACTGCGGCCAACTTACTTCTGACAACGATCGGAGGACCGAAGGAGCTAACCGCT
TTTTTGCACAACATGGGGGATCATGTAACTCGCCTTGATCGTTGGGAACCGGAGCTGAATGAAGCCATAC
CAAACGACGAGCGTGACACCACGATGCCTGTAGCAATGGCAACAACGTTGCGCAAACTATTAACTGGCGA
ACTACTTACTCTAGCTTCCCGGCAACAATTAATAGACTGGATGGAGGCGGATAAAGTTGCAGGACCACTT
CTGCGCTCGGCCCTTCCGGCTGGCTGGTTTATTGCTGATAAATCTGGAGCCGGTGAGCGTGGGTCTCGCG
GTATCATTGCAGCACTGGGGCCAGATGGTAAGCCCTCCCGTATCGTAGTTATCTACACGACGGGGAGTCA
GGCAACTATGGATGAACGAAATAGACAGATCGCTGAGATAGGTGCCTCACTGATTAAGCATTGGTAACTG
TCAGACCAAGTTTACTCATATATACTTTAGATTGATTTAAAACTTCATTTTTAATTTAAAAGGATCTAGG
TGAAGATCCTTTTTGATAATCTCATGACCAAAATCCCTTAACGTGAGTTTTCGTTCCACTGAGCGTCAGA
CCCCGTAGAAAAGATCAAAGGATCTTCTTGAGATCCTTTTTTTCTGCGCGTAATCTGCTGCTTGCAAACA
AAAAAACCACCGCTACCAGCGGTGGTTTGTTTGCCGGATCAAGAGCTACCAACTCTTTTTCCGAAGGTAA
CTGGCTTCAGCAGAGCGCAGATACCAAATACTGTTCTTCTAGTGTAGCCGTAGTTAGGCCACCACTTCAA
GAACTCTGTAGCACCGCCTACATACCTCGCTCTGCTAATCCTGTTACCAGTGGCTGCTGCCAGTGGCGAT
AAGTCGTGTCTTACCGGGTTGGACTCAAGACGATAGTTACCGGATAAGGCGCAGCGGTCGGGCTGAACGG
GGGGTTCGTGCACACAGCCCAGCTTGGAGCGAACGACCTACACCGAACTGAGATACCTACAGCGTGAGCT
ATGAGAAAGCGCCACGCTTCCCGAAGGGAGAAAGGCGGACAGGTATCCGGTAAGCGGCAGGGTCGGAACA
GGAGAGCGCACGAGGGAGCTTCCAGGGGGAAACGCCTGGTATCTTTATAGTCCTGTCGGGTTTCGCCACC
TCTGACTTGAGCGTCGATTTTTGTGATGCTCGTCAGGGGGGCGGAGCCTATGGAAAAACGCCAGCAACGC
GGCCTTTTTACGGTTCCTGGCCTTTTGCTGGCCTTTTGCTCACATGTTCTTTCCTGCGTTATCCCCTGAT
TCTGTGGATAACCGTATTACCGCCTTTGAGTGAGCTGATACCGCTCGCCGCAGCCGAACGACCGAGCGCA
GCGAGTCAGTGAGCGAGGAAGCGGAAGAGCGCCCAATACGCAAACCGCCTCTCCCCGCGCGTTGGCCGAT
TCATTAATGCAGCTGGCACGACAGGTTTCCCGACTGGAAAGCGGGCAGTGAGCGCAACGCAATTAATGTG
AGTTAGCTCACTCATTAGGCACCCCAGGCTTTACACTTTATGCTTCCGGCTCGTATGTTGTGTGGAATTG
TGAGCGGATAACAATTTCACACAGGAAACAGCTATGACCATGATTACGCCAAGCGCGCAATTAACCCTCA
CTAAAGGGAACAAAAGCTGGAGCTGCAAGCTTAATGTAGTCTTATGCAATACTCTTGTAGTCTTGCAACA
TGGTAACGATGAGTTAGCAACATGCCTTACAAGGAGAGAAAAAGCACCGTGCATGCCGATTGGTGGAAGT
AAGGTGGTACGATCGTGCCTTATTAGGAAGGCAACAGACGGGTCTGACATGGATTGGACGAACCACTGAA
TTGCCGCATTGCAGAGATATTGTATTTAAGTGCCTAGCTCGATACATAAACGGGTCTCTCTGGTTAGACC
AGATCTGAGCCTGGGAGCTCTCTGGCTAACTAGGGAACCCACTGCTTAAGCCTCAATAAAGCTTGCCTTG
AGTGCTTCAAGTAGTGTGTGCCCGTCTGTTGTGTGACTCTGGTAACTAGAGATCCCTCAGACCCTTTTAG
TCAGTGTGGAAAATCTCTAGCAGTGGCGCCCGAACAGGGACTTGAAAGCGAAAGGGAAACCAGAGGAGCT
CTCTCGACGCAGGACTCGGCTTGCTGAAGCGCGCACGGCAAGAGGCGAGGGGCGGCGACTGGTGAGTACG
CCAAAAATTTTGACTAGCGGAGGCTAGAAGGAGAGAGATGGGTGCGAGAGCGTCAGTATTAAGCGGGGGA
GAATTAGATCGCGATGGGAAAAAATTCGGTTAAGGCCAGGGGGAAAGAAAAAATATAAATTAAAACATAT
AGTATGGGCAAGCAGGGAGCTAGAACGATTCGCAGTTAATCCTGGCCTGTTAGAAACATCAGAAGGCTGT
AGACAAATACTGGGACAGCTACAACCATCCCTTCAGACAGGATCAGAAGAACTTAGATCATTATATAATA
CAGTAGCAACCCTCTATTGTGTGCATCAAAGGATAGAGATAAAAGACACCAAGGAAGCTTTAGACAAGAT
AGAGGAAGAGCAAAACAAAAGTAAGACCACCGCACAGCAAGCGGCCGCTGATCTTCAGACCTGGAGGAGG
AGATATGAGGGACAATTGGAGAAGTGAATTATATAAATATAAAGTAGTAAAAATTGAACCATTAGGAGTA
GCACCCACCAAGGCAAAGAGAAGAGTGGTGCAGAGAGAAAAAAGAGCAGTGGGAATAGGAGCTTTGTTCC
TTGGGTTCTTGGGAGCAGCAGGAAGCACTATGGGCGCAGCGTCAATGACGCTGACGGTACAGGCCAGACA
ATTATTGTCTGGTATAGTGCAGCAGCAGAACAATTTGCTGAGGGCTATTGAGGCGCAACAGCATCTGTTG
CAACTCACAGTCTGGGGCATCAAGCAGCTCCAGGCAAGAATCCTGGCTGTGGAAAGATACCTAAAGGATC
AACAGCTCCTGGGGATTTGGGGTTGCTCTGGAAAACTCATTTGCACCACTGCTGTGCCTTGGAATGCTAG
TTGGAGTAATAAATCTCTGGAACAGATTTGGAATCACACGACCTGGATGGAGTGGGACAGAGAAATTAAC
AATTACACAAGCTTAATACACTCCTTAATTGAAGAATCGCAAAACCAGCAAGAAAAGAATGAACAAGAAT
TATTGGAATTAGATAAATGGGCAAGTTTGTGGAATTGGTTTAACATAACAAATTGGCTGTGGTATATAAA
ATTATTCATAATGATAGTAGGAGGCTTGGTAGGTTTAAGAATAGTTTTTGCTGTACTTTCTATAGTGAAT
AGAGTTAGGCAGGGATATTCACCATTATCGTTTCAGACCCACCTCCCAACCCCGAGGGGACCCAGAGAGG
GCCTATTTCCCATGATTCCTTCATATTTGCATATACGATACAAGGCTGTTAGAGAGATAATTAGAATTAA
TTTGACTGTAAACACAAAGATATTAGTACAAAATACGTGACGTAGAAAGTAATAATTTCTTGGGTAGTTT
GCAGTTTTAAAATTATGTTTTAAAATGGACTATCATATGCTTACCGTAACTTGAAAGTATTTCGATTTCT
TGGCTTTATATATCTTGTGGAAAGGACGAAACACCGACGACGAGGAGTTTGAGTATGTTTTAGAGCTAGA
AATAGCAAGTTAAAATAAGGCTAGTCCGTTATCAACTTGAAAAAGTGGCACCGAGTCGGTGCTTTTTTAA
GCTTGGCGTAACTAGATCTTGAGACAAATGGCAGTATTCATCCACAATTTTAAAAGAAAAGGGGGGATTG
GGGGGTACAGTGCAGGGGAAAGAATAGTAGACATAATAGCAACAGACATACAAACTAAAGAATTACAAAA
ACAAATTACAAAAATTCAAAATTTTCGGGTTTATTACAGGGACAGCAGAGATCCACTTTGGCGCCGGCTC
GAGGGGG
Features (pLannotate 1.2.2; 29 found; start..end, strand, type, name):
     14..80      +  CDS            small t antigen (fragment): SV40 (simian virus 40) small t antigen
    106..317     +  promoter       EF-1α core promoter: core promoter for human elongation factor EF-1α
    318..1256    +  intron         EF-1α intron A: intron upstream of the start codon of human EF-1α
   1278..1877    +  CDS            PuroR (fragment): puromycin N-acetyltransferase; pac from Streptomyces; confers resistance to puromycin
   1893..2481    +  misc_feature   WPRE: woodchuck hepatitis virus posttranscriptional regulatory element
   2532..2551    +  misc_feature   cPPT/CTS (fragment): central polypurine tract and central termination sequence of HIV-1
   2553..2786    +  LTR            3' LTR (ΔU3): self-inactivating 3' long terminal repeat (LTR) from HIV-1
   2864..2985    +  polyA_signal   SV40 poly(A) signal: SV40 polyadenylation signal
   3025..3160    +  rep_origin     SV40 ori: SV40 origin of replication
   3181..3199    -  promoter       T7 promoter: promoter for bacteriophage T7 RNA polymerase
   3207..3362    +  CDS            lacZα (fragment): LacZα fragment of β-galactosidase; lacZ fragment
   3367..3795    +  rep_origin     f1 ori (sequence partly withheld): f1 bacteriophage origin of replication; arrow indicates direction of (+) strand synthesis
   3848..3952    +  promoter       AmpR promoter: bla
   3953..4813    +  CDS            AmpR: β-lactamase; bla; confers resistance to ampicillin, carbenicillin, and related antibiotics
   4984..5572    +  rep_origin     ori: high-copy-number ColE1/pMB1/pBR322/pUC origin of replication
   5755..5847    +  CDS            lacI (fragment): lac repressor; lacI; The lac repressor binds to the lac operator to inhibit transcription in E. coli. This inhibition can be relieved by adding lactose or isopropyl-β-D-thiogalactopyranoside (IPTG).
   5860..5881    +  protein_bind   CAP binding site: CAP binding activates transcription in the presence of cAMP. E. coli catabolite activator protein
   5896..5926    +  promoter       lac promoter: promoter for the E. coli lac operon
   5934..5950    +  protein_bind   lac operator: The lac repressor binds to the lac operator to inhibit transcription in E. coli. This inhibition can be relieved by adding lactose or isopropyl-β-D-thiogalactopyranoside (IPTG). lac repressor encoded by lacI
   5995..6013    +  promoter       T3 promoter: promoter for bacteriophage T3 RNA polymerase
   6041..6267    +  promoter       RSV promoter: Rous sarcoma virus enhancer/promoter
   6268..6448    +  LTR            5' LTR (truncated): truncated 5' long terminal repeat (LTR) from HIV-1
   6495..6620    +  misc_feature   HIV-1 Ψ: packaging signal of human immunodeficiency virus type 1
   6604..6967    +  CDS            HIV-1 gag (fragment): gag protein from human immunodeficiency virus 1; gag
   7113..7346    +  misc_feature   RRE: The Rev response element (RRE) of HIV-1 allows for Rev-dependent mRNA export from the nucleus to the cytoplasm.
   7723..7749    +  CDS            Rev (fragment): human immunodeficiency virus 1 (HIV-1) Rev protein; rev; enhances nuclear export of unspliced and incompletely spliced viral mRNAs
   7753..7993    +  promoter       U6 promoter: RNA polymerase III promoter for human U6 snRNA
   8023..8098    +  misc_RNA       gRNA scaffold: guide RNA scaffold for the Streptococcus pyogenes CRISPR/Cas9 system
   8154..8271    +  misc_feature   cPPT/CTS: central polypurine tract and central termination sequence of HIV-1
