[The description below was written by a language model from this plasmid's Addgene catalogue record and pLannotate feature annotations shown in this document.]
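Description:
CKS1B gRNA (BRDN0001149460) is a third-generation lentiviral CRISPR guide plasmid built on the lentiGuide-Puro backbone and designed to express a single guide RNA against human CKS1B (designed against reference transcript NM_001826.2). It is propagated in E. coli as a high-copy plasmid through a ColE1/pUC-type origin with ampicillin selection from the β-lactamase gene. The backbone also carries an f1 origin, an SV40 origin and poly(A) signal, and remnants of lac and T7/T3 cloning-vector sequences.

The viral genome is transcribed from an RSV promoter fused to a truncated HIV-1 5' LTR, which makes production of the genomic RNA Tat-independent. This is followed by the Ψ packaging signal with a partial gag region, the Rev response element for Rev-dependent nuclear export, and a cPPT/CTS. The 3' LTR carries a ΔU3 deletion, so the integrated provirus is self-inactivating.

Between the LTRs sit two expression units. A human U6 RNA polymerase III promoter drives the CKS1B-specific spacer joined to the Streptococcus pyogenes Cas9 guide scaffold. Downstream, the EF-1α core promoter with its intron A drives puromycin N-acetyltransferase, followed by a WPRE to enhance transcript expression, which allows puromycin selection of transduced mammalian cells.

The plasmid does not encode Cas9, so it is meant to be used together with a separate Cas9 lentiviral vector or in cells that already express Cas9, for targeted disruption of CKS1B. It belongs to a human kinome guide collection associated with work on optimized sgRNA design for higher on-target activity and fewer off-target effects.
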