Addgene plasmid #77108: CKS1B gRNA (BRDN0001149460)
Purpose: 3rd generation lentiviral gRNA plasmid targeting human CKS1B
Depositing lab: John Doench & David Root. Depositing organization: Broad Institute. Publication: Optimized sgRNA design to maximize activity and minimize off-target effects of CRISPR-Cas9. Doench JG, Fusi N, Sullender M, Hegde M, Vaimberg EW, Donovan KF, Smith I, Tothova Z, Wilen C, Orchard R, Virgin HW, Listgarten J, Root DE. Nat Biotechnol. 2016 Jan 18. doi: 10.1038/nbt.3437. PubMed 26780180.
Backbone
  Vector backbone: lentiGuide-Puro
  Backbone manufacturer: Zhang Lab (Addgene plasmid # 52963)
  Vector type: Mammalian Expression, Lentiviral, CRISPR
  Selectable markers: Puromycin
Growth in bacteria
  Bacterial resistance: Ampicillin, 100 μg/mL
  Growth temperature: 37°C
  Growth strain: DH5alpha
  Copy number: High Copy
Gene/Insert
  Gene/Insert name: CKS1B (alt names: CKS1B; NM_001826.2)
  gRNA/shRNA sequence: ACGACGAGGAGTTTGAGTAT
  Species: H. sapiens (human)
  Entrez Gene: CKS1B (a.k.a. CKS1, PNAS-16, PNAS-18, ckshs1)
  Promoter: hU6
  Cloning method: Unknown
  Sequencing primers: 5′ U6-F; 3′ pS2-R
Terms and licenses: Academic/Nonprofit Terms; Industry Terms: Not Available to Industry
Depositor comments: The gRNA was designed to target the following Genbank reference sequence(s): NM_001826.2. Note that this plasmid does NOT contain Cas9. It should be used in conjunction with lentiCas9-Blast (Addgene #52962) or otherwise with cell lines already expressing Cas9. Browse the full kinome gRNA library at http://www.addgene.org/pooled-library/broadgpp-human-kinome/ or visit http://www.broadinstitute.org/rnai/public/ for detailed protocols and information.
How to cite: CKS1B gRNA (BRDN0001149460) was a gift from John Doench & David Root (Addgene plasmid # 77108 ; http://n2t.net/addgene:77108 ; RRID:Addgene_77108)
