>Addgene plasmid #77108 | CKS1B gRNA (BRDN0001149460) | depositor partial sequence | sequence record 144568 | Target Sequence
ACGACGAGGAGTTTGAGTAT
