>Addgene plasmid #77108 | CKS1B gRNA (BRDN0001149460) | addgene partial sequence | sequence record 187131 | hU6-F
GTAGAAAGTAATAATTTCTTGGGTAGTTTGCAGTTTTAAAATTATGTTTTAAAATGGACTATCATATGCT
TACCGTAACTTGAAAGTATTTCGATTTCTTGGCTTTATATATCTTGTGGAAAGGACGAAACACCGACGAC
GAGGAGTTTGAGTATGTTTTAGAGCTAGAAATAGCAAGTTAAAATAAGGCTAGTCCGTTATCAACTTGAA
AAAGTGGCACCGAGTCGGTGCTTTTTTAAGCTTGGCGTAACTAGATCTTGAGACAAATGGCAGTATTCAT
CCACAATTTTAAAAGAAAAGGGGGGATTGGGGGGTACAGTGCAGGGGAAAGAATAGTAGACATAATAGCA
ACAGACATACAAACTAAAGAATTACAAAAACAAATTACAAAAATTCAAAATTTTCGGGTTTATTACAGGG
ACAGCAGAGATCCACTTTGGCGCCGGCTCGAGGGGGCCCGGGTGCAAAGATGGATAAAGTTTTAAACAGA
GAGGAATCTTTGCAGCTAATGGACCTTCTAGGTCTTGAAAGGAGTGGGAATTGGCTCCGGTGCCCGTCAG
TGGGCAGAGC
